>Addgene plasmid #147291 | pnEA-NpG-HsNot10_1-418_Q | depositor full sequence | sequence record 289738 | Full Sequence
TTCTTGAAGACGAAAGGGCCTCGTGATACGCCTATTTTTATAGGTTAATGTCATGATAATAATGGTTTCT
TAGACGTCAGGTGGCACTTTTCGGGGAAATGTGCGCGGAACCCCTATTTGTTTATTTTTCTAAATACATT
CAAATATGTATCCGCTCATGAGACAATAACCCTGATAAATGCTTCAATAATATTGAAAAAGGAAGAGTAT
GAGTATTCAACATTTCCGTGTCGCCCTTATTCCCTTTTTTGCGGCATTTTGCCTTCCTGTTTTTGCTCAC
CCAGAAACGCTGGTGAAAGTAAAAGATGCTGAAGATCAGTTGGGTGCACGAGTGGGTTACATCGAACTGG
ATCTCAACAGCGGTAAGATCCTTGAGAGTTTTCGCCCCGAAGAACGTTTTCCAATGATGAGCACTTTTAA
AGTTCTGCTATGTGGCGCGGTATTATCCCGTGTTGACGCCGGGCAAGAGCAACTCGGTCGCCGCATACAC
TATTCTCAGAATGACTTGGTTGAGTACTCACCAGTCACAGAAAAGCATCTTACGGATGGCATGACAGTAA
GAGAATTATGCAGTGCTGCCATAACCATGAGTGATAACACTGCGGCCAACTTACTTCTGACAACGATCGG
AGGACCGAAGGAGCTAACCGCTTTTTTGCACAACATGGGGGATCATGTAACTCGCCTTGATCGTTGGGAA
CCGGAGCTGAATGAAGCCATACCAAACGACGAGCGTGACACCACGATGCCTGCAGCAATGGCAACAACGT
TGCGCAAACTATTAACTGGCGAACTACTTACTCTAGCTTCCCGGCAACAATTAATAGACTGGATGGAGGC
GGATAAAGTTGCAGGACCACTTCTGCGCTCGGCCCTTCCGGCTGGCTGGTTTATTGCTGATAAATCTGGA
GCCGGTGAGCGTGGGTCTCGCGGTATCATTGCAGCACTGGGGCCAGATGGTAAGCCCTCCCGTATCGTAG
TTATCTACACGACGGGGAGTCAGGCAACTATGGATGAACGAAATAGACAGATCGCTGAGATAGGTGCCTC
ACTGATTAAGCATTGGTAACTGTCAGACCAAGTTTACTCATATATACTTTAGATTGATTTAAAACTTCAT
TTTTAATTTAAAAGGATCTAGGTGAAGATCCTTTTTGATAATCTCATGACCAAAATCCCTTAACGTGAGT
TTTCGTTCCACTGAGCGTCAGACCCCGTAGAAAAGATCAAAGGATCTTCTTGAGATCCTTTTTTTCTGCG
CGTAATCTGCTGCTTGCAAACAAAAAAACCACCGCTACCAGCGGTGGTTTGTTTGCCGGATCAAGAGCTA
CCAACTCTTTTTCCGAAGGTAACTGGCTTCAGCAGAGCGCAGATACCAAATACTGTCCTTCTAGTGTAGC
CGTAGTTAGGCCACCACTTCAAGAACTCTGTAGCACCGCCTACATACCTCGCTCTGCTAATCCTGTTACC
AGTGGCTGCTGCCAGTGGCGATAAGTCGTGTCTTACCGGGTTGGACTCAAGACGATAGTTACCGGATAAG
GCGCAGCGGTCGGGCTGAACGGGGGGTTCGTGCACACAGCCCAGCTTGGAGCGAACGACCTACACCGAAC
TGAGATACCTACAGCGTGAGCTATGAGAAAGCGCCACGCTTCCCGAAGGGAGAAAGGCGGACAGGTATCC
GGTAAGCGGCAGGGTCGGAACAGGAGAGCGCACGAGGGAGCTTCCAGGGGGAAACGCCTGGTATCTTTAT
AGTCCTGTCGGGTTTCGCCACCTCTGACTTGAGCGTCGATTTTTGTGATGCTCGTCAGGGGGGCGGAGCC
TATGGAAAAACGCCAGCAACGCGGCCTTTTTACGGTTCCTGGCCTTTTGCTGGCCTTTTGCTCACATGTT
CTTTCCTGCGTTATCCCCTGATTCTGTGGATAACCGTATTACCGCCTTTGAGTGAGCTGATACCGCTCGC
CGCAGCCGAACGACCGAGCGCAGCGAGTCAGTGAGCGAGGAAGCGGAAGAGCGCCTGATGCGGTATTTTC
TCCTTACGCATCTGTGCGGTATTTCACACCGCATATATGGTGCACTCTCAGTACAATCTGCTCTGATGCC
GCATAGTTAAGCCAGTATACACTCCGCTATCGCTACGTGACTGGGTCATGGCTGCGCCCCGACACCCGCC
AACACCCGCTGACGCGCCCTGACGGGCTTGTCTGCTCCCGGCATCCGCTTACAGACAAGCTGTGACCGTC
TCCGGGAGCTGCATGTGTCAGAGGTTTTCACCGTCATCACCGAAACGCGCGAGGCAGCTGCGGTAAAGCT
CATCAGCGTGGTCGTGAAGCGATTCACAGATGTCTGCCTGTTCATCCGCGTCCAGCTCGTTGAGTTTCTC
CAGAAGCGTTAATGTCTGGCTTCTGATAAAGCGGGCCATGTTAAGGGCGGTTTTTTCCTGTTTGGTCACT
GATGCCTCCGTGTAAGGGGGATTTCTGTTCATGGGGGTAATGATACCGATGAAACGAGAGAGGATGCTCA
CGATACGGGTTACTGATGATGAACATGCCCGGTTACTGGAACGTTGTGAGGGTAAACAACTGGCGGTATG
GATGCGGCGGGACCAGAGAAAAATCACTCAGGGTCAATGCCAGCGCTTCGTTAATACAGATGTAGGTGTT
CCACAGGGTAGCCAGCAGCATCCTGCGATGCAGATCCGGAACATAATGGTGCAGGGCGCTGACTTCCGCG
TTTCCAGACTTTACGAAACACGGAAACCGAAGACCATTCATGTTGTTGCTCAGGTCGCAGACGTTTTGCA
GCAGCAGTCGCTTCACGTTCGCTCGCGTATCGGTGATTCATTCTGCTAACCAGTAAGGCAACCCCGCCAG
CCTAGCCGGGTCCTCAACGACAGGAGCACGATCATGCGCACCCGTGGCCAGGACCCAACGCTGCCCGAGA
TGCGCCGCGTGCGGCTGCTGGAGATGGCGGACGCGATGGATATGTTCTGCCAAGGGTTGGTTTGCGCATT
CACAGTTCTCCGCAAGAATTGATTGGCTCCAATTCTTGGAGTGGTGAATCCGTTAGCGAGGTGCCGCCGG
CTTCCATTCAGGTCGAGGTGGCCCGGCTCCATGCACCGCGACGCAACGCGGGGAGGCAGACAAGGTATAG
GGCGGCGCCTACAATCCATGCCAACCCGTTCCATGTGCTCGCCGAGGCGGCATAAATCGCCGTGACGATC
AGCGGTCCAGTGATCGAAGTTAGGCTGGTAAGAGCCGCGAGCGATCCTTGAAGCTGTCCCTGATGGTCGT
CATCTACCTGCCTGGACAGCATGGCCTGCAACGCGGGCATCCCGATGCCGCCGGAAGCGAGAAGAATCAT
AATGGGGAAGGCCATCCAGCCTCGCGTCGCGAACGCCAGCAAGACGTAGCCCAGCGCGTCGGCCGCCATG
CCGGCGATAATGGCCTGCTTCTCGCCGAAACGTTTGGTGGCGGGACCAGTGACGAAGGCTTGAGCGAGGG
CGTGCAAGATTCCGAATACCGCAAGCGACAGGCCGATCATCGTCGCGCTCCAGCGAAAGCGGTCCTCGCC
GAAAATGACCCAGAGCGCTGCCGGCACCTGTCCTACGAGTTGCATGATAAAGAAGACAGTCATAAGTGCG
GCGACGATAGTCATGCCCCGCGCCCACCGGAAGGAGCTGACTGGGTTGAAGGCTCTCAAGGGCATCGGTC
GAGATCCCGGTGCCTAATGAGTGAGCTAACTTACATTAATTGCGTTGCGCTCACTGCCCGCTTTCCAGTC
GGGAAACCTGTCGTGCCAGCTGCATTAATGAATCGGCCAACGCGCGGGGAGAGGCGGTTTGCGTATTGGG
CGCCAGGGTGGTTTTTCTTTTCACCAGTGAGACGGGCAACAGCTGATTGCCCTTCACCGCCTGGCCCTGA
GAGAGTTGCAGCAAGCGGTCCACGCTGGTTTGCCCCAGCAGGCGAAAATCCTGTTTGATGGTGGTTAACG
GCGGGATATAACATGAGCTGTCTTCGGTATCGTCGTATCCCACTACCGAGATATCCGCACCAACGCGCAG
CCCGGACTCGGTAATGGCGCGCATTGCGCCCAGCGCCATCTGATCGTTGGCAACCAGCATCGCAGTGGGA
ACGATGCCCTCATTCAGCATTTGCATGGTTTGTTGAAAACCGGACATGGCACTCCAGTCGCCTTCCCGTT
CCGCTATCGGCTGAATTTGATTGCGAGTGAGATATTTATGCCAGCCAGCCAGACGCAGACGCGCCGAGAC
AGAACTTAATGGGCCCGCTAACAGCGCGATTTGCTGGTGACCCAATGCGACCAGATGCTCCACGCCCAGT
CGCGTACCGTCTTCATGGGAGAAAATAATACTGTTGATGGGTGTCTGGTCAGAGACATCAAGAAATAACG
CCGGAACATTAGTGCAGGCAGCTTCCACAGCAATGGCATCCTGGTCATCCAGCGGATAGTTAATGATCAG
CCCACTGACGCGTTGCGCGAGAAGATTGTGCACCGCCGCTTTACAGGCTTCGACGCCGCTTCGTTCTACC
ATCGACACCACCACGCTGGCACCCAGTTGATCGGCGCGAGATTTAATCGCCGCGACAATTTGCGACGGCG
CGTGCAGGGCCAGACTGGAGGTGGCAACGCCAATCAGCAACGACTGTTTGCCCGCCAGTTGTTGTGCCAC
GCGGTTGGGAATGTAATTCAGCTCCGCCATCGCCGCTTCCACTTTTTCCCGCGTTTTCGCAGAAACGTGG
CTGGCCTGGTTCACCACGCGGGAAACGGTCTGATAAGAGACACCGGCATACTCTGCGACATCGTATAACG
TTACTGGTTTCACATTCACCACCCTGAATTGACTCTCTTCCGGGCGCTATCATGCCATACCGCGAAAGGT
TTTGCGCCATTCGATGGTGTCCGGGATCTCGACGCTCTCCCTTATGCGACTCCTGCATTAGGAAGCAGCC
CAGTAGTAGGTTGAGGCCGTTGAGCACCGCCGCCGCAAGGAATGGTGCATGCAAGGAGATGGCGCCCAAC
AGTCCCCCGGCCACGGGGCCTGCCACCATACCCACGCCGAAACAAGCGCTCATGAGCCCGAAGTGGCGAG
CCCGATCTTCCCCATCGGTGATGTCGGCGATATAGGCGCCAGCAACCGCACCTGTGGCGCCGGTGATGCC
GGCCACGATGCGTCCGGCGTAGAGGATCGAGATCTCGATCCCGCGAAATTAATACGACTCACTATAGGGG
AATTGTGAGCGGATAACAATTCCCCACTAGTAATAATTTTGTTTAACTTTAAGAAGGAGATATACCATGG
CCCCTATACTAGGTTATTGGAAAATTAAGGGCCTTGTGCAACCCACTCGACTTCTTTTGGAATATCTTGA
AGAAAAATATGAAGAGCATTTGTATGAGCGCGATGAAGGTGATAAATGGCGAAACAAAAAGTTTGAATTG
GGTTTGGAGTTTCCCAATCTTCCTTATTATATTGATGGTGATGTTAAATTAACACAGTCTATGGCCATCA
TACGTTATATAGCTGACAAGCACAACATGTTGGGTGGTTGTCCAAAAGAGCGTGCAGAGATTTCAATGCT
TGAAGGAGCGGTTTTGGATATTAGATACGGTGTTTCGAGAATTGCATATAGTAAAGACTTTGAAACTCTC
AAAGTTGATTTTCTTAGCAAGCTACCTGAAATGCTGAAAATGTTCGAAGATCGTTTATGTCATAAAACAT
ATTTAAATGGTGATCATGTAACCCATCCTGACTTCATGTTGTATGACGCTCTTGATGTTGTTTTATACAT
GGACCCAATGTGCCTGGATGCGTTCCCAAAATTAGTTTGTTTTAAAAAACGTATTGAAGCTATCCCACAA
ATTGATAAGTACTTGAAATCCAGCAAGTATATAGCATGGCCTTTGCAGGGCTGGCAAGCCACGTTTGGTG
GTGGCGACCATCCGCCAAAATCGGATGGTACCGGCAGCGGCCTGGAAGTTCTGTTCCAGGGGCCCCATAT
GCTCGAGATGGCTGCAGACAAGCCTGCAGATCAGGGAGCAGAGAAACATGAAGGCACAGGTCAGTCCTCT
GGGATCACTGATCAAGAGAAGGAGTTATCCACCAATGCTTTCCAAGCTTTCACATCTGGAAATTATGATG
CCTGTCTACAACACCTTGCCTGTCTACAAGATATAAACAAAGATGATTATAAAATAATTTTGAATACAGC
AGTAGCTGAGTTTTTTAAAAGTAACCAAACAACAACAGATAATTTGAGACAAACACTTAACCAGCTGAAG
AATCAGGTCCACTCAGCTGTTGAAGAAATGGATGGATTAGATGATGTTGAAAACAGCATGTTGTACTATA
ATCAAGCAGTCATTCTTTATCATCTGCGGCAGTATACAGAAGCCATATCAGTTGGTGAAAAACTTTATCA
GTTCATAGAGCCTTTTGAAGAAAAATTTGCCCAAGCAGTGTGTTTTTTGCTTGTAGACCTGTATATATTA
ACCTACCAAGCTGAGAAAGCTTTGCATCTTCTTGCTGTCCTAGAAAAAATGATTTCACAGGGTAACAATA
ACAAAAATGGAAAGAATGAGACTGGTAATAACAACAACAAAGATGGATCTAATCATAAAGCTGAAAGTGG
AGCTCTAATAGAAGCTGCAAAATCAAAGATACATCAGTACAAAGTACGAGCTTATATCCAAATGAAGTCT
CTGAAAGCATGTAAAAGGGAAATCAAGTCAGTCATGAATACAGCTGGAAATTCCGCACCCTCTCTCTTTC
TTAAAAGCAATTTTGAGTACTTAAGAGGTAATTATCGAAAAGCCGTGAAGCTATTAAATAGTTCAAACAT
TGCTGAGCATCCAGGATTCATGAAAACAGGTGAATGCTTGAGATGCATGTTCTGGAATAACCTTGGTTGC
ATCCATTTTGCCATGAGCAAGCACAATTTGGGAATATTCTACTTTAAAAAGGCTCTGCAAGAGAATGACA
ATGTCTGTGCACAGCTCAGTGCAGGTAGCACTGATCCAGGTAAAAAATTTTCAGGAAGACCCATGTGTAC
GTTACTAACCAATAAGAGATATGAGTTGCTGTATAACTGTGGAATTCAGCTTCTTCACATTGGAAGGCCT
CTTGCTGCCTTCGAATGTCTGATTGAAGCTGTTCAGGTTTATCATGCAAATCCTCGCCTCTGGCTACGGC
TGGCTGAATGCTGCATTGCTGCCAATAAGGGGACTTCTGAACAAGAAACTAAAGGCCTTCCCAGCAAAAA
ATGAGGATCCTAATAGTCTAGAGCTAGCCCTAGGAGATCCGGCTGCTAACAAAGCCCGAAAGGAAGCTGA
GTTGGCTGCTGCCACCGCTGAGCAATAACTAGCATAACCCCTTGGGGCCTCTAAACGGGTCTTGAGGGGT
TTTTTGCTGAAAGGAGGAACTATATCCGGATATCCCGCAAGAGGCCCGGCAGTACCGGCATAACCAAGCC
TATGCCTACAGCATCCAGGGTGACGGTGCCGAGGATGACGATGAGCGCATTGTTAGATTTCATACACGGT
GCCTGACTGCGTTAGCAATTTAACTGTGATAAACTACCGCATTAAAGCTTATCGATGATAAGCTGTCAAA
CATGAGAA
Features (pLannotate 1.2.2; 20 found; start..end, strand, type, name):
    104..208     +  promoter       AmpR promoter: bla
    209..1069    +  CDS            AmpR: β-lactamase; bla; confers resistance to ampicillin, carbenicillin, and related antibiotics
   1240..1828    +  rep_origin     ori: high-copy-number ColE1/pMB1/pBR322/pUC origin of replication
   2014..2156    -  misc_feature   bom: basis of mobility region from pBR322
   2258..2449    -  CDS            rop: Rop protein, which maintains plasmids at low copy number; rop
   2466..2846    +  CDS            YPB1_ECOLX: Protein predicted: Swiss-Prot protein existence level 4. From Escherichia coli.
   3088..3712    -  CDS            TcR (fragment): tetracycline efflux protein; tet; confers resistance to tetracycline
   3727..3748    -  protein_bind   CAP binding site: CAP binding activates transcription in the presence of cAMP. E. coli catabolite activator protein
   3761..4843    -  CDS            lacI: lac repressor; lacI; The lac repressor binds to the lac operator to inhibit transcription in E. coli. This inhibition can be relieved by adding lactose or isopropyl-β-D-thiogalactopyranoside (IPTG).
   4844..4921    -  promoter       lacI promoter: lacI
   4929..5208    -  CDS            TcR (fragment): tetracycline efflux protein; tet; confers resistance to tetracycline
   5230..5248    +  promoter       T7 promoter: promoter for bacteriophage T7 RNA polymerase
   5249..5273    +  protein_bind   lac operator: The lac repressor binds to the lac operator to inhibit transcription in E. coli. This inhibition can be relieved by adding lactose or isopropyl-β-D-thiogalactopyranoside (IPTG). lac repressor encoded by lacI
   5288..5310    +  RBS            RBS: efficient ribosome binding site from bacteriophage T7 gene 10 (Olins and Rangwala, 1989)
   5321..5971    +  CDS            GST: glutathione S-transferase from Schistosoma japonicum
   6028..7281    +  CDS            CNOT10 (fragment): CNO10_HUMAN - Experimental evidence at protein level: Swiss-Prot protein existence level 1. Component of the CCR4-NOT complex which is one of the major cellular mRNA deadenylases and is linked to various cellular processes including bulk mRNA degradation, miRNA-mediated repression, translational repression during translational initiation and general transcription regulation. Additional complex functions may be a consequence of its influence on mRNA expression. Is not required for association of CNOT7 to the CCR4-NOT complex. From Homo sapiens (Human).
   7322..7371    +  CDS            SET1 (fragment): solubility-enhancement tag derived from T7 phage gene 10B
   7379..7426    +  terminator     T7 terminator: transcription terminator for bacteriophage T7 RNA polymerase
   7449..7553    -  CDS            TcR (fragment): tetracycline efflux protein; tet; confers resistance to tetracycline
   7601..7629    -  promoter       tet promoter: E. coli promoter for tetracycline efflux protein gene
