[The description below was written by a language model from this plasmid's Addgene catalogue record and pLannotate feature annotations shown in this document.]
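Description:
pnEA-NpG-HsNot10_1-418_Q is a 7,638 nt bacterial expression plasmid for producing an N-terminal fragment of human CNOT10 (residues 1–418) in E. coli. The catalogue lists the backbone as unknown, but the annotated features show a pBR322/pET-like architecture. It carries a ColE1/pMB1-family origin together with the bom mobility region and the rop gene, which keeps copy number low and agrees with the "low copy" entry in the record. Selection is by ampicillin through the bla gene under its own promoter. Several disrupted fragments of the tetracycline resistance gene and its promoter remain as non-functional remnants of the parental backbone.

The expression cassette is driven by a T7 promoter followed by a lac operator and the strong phage T7 gene 10 ribosome binding site. A plasmid-borne lacI gene supplies repressor, so transcription depends on T7 RNA polymerase and is inducible with IPTG. The open reading frame begins with Schistosoma japonicum glutathione S-transferase, followed after a short linker by the CNOT10 fragment, giving an N-terminally GST-tagged protein suited to glutathione affinity purification. The record does not describe the linker, and no protease cleavage site is annotated in it. A T7 terminator closes the cassette; the short "SET1" match just upstream of it is probably residual T7 gene 10-derived vector sequence rather than a deliberate tag.

CNOT10 is a component of the CCR4-NOT deadenylase complex, and the insert was derived from a Kazusa cDNA clone. The stated purpose is simply bacterial expression of this fragment. The deposited sequence may be theoretical rather than fully verified.
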