Addgene plasmid #147291: pnEA-NpG-HsNot10_1-418_Q
Purpose: Bacterial Expression of HsNot10_1-418
Depositing lab: Elisa Izaurralde. Depositing organization: Max Planck Institute for Developmental Biology.
Backbone
  Vector backbone: Unknown
  Vector type: Bacterial Expression
Growth in bacteria
  Bacterial resistance: Ampicillin, 100 μg/mL
  Growth temperature: 37°C
  Growth strain: DH5alpha
  Copy number: Low Copy
Gene/Insert
  Gene/Insert name: HsNot10_1-418 (alt name: CNOT10 cloned from Kazusa clone: on15275)
  Species: H. sapiens (human)
  Entrez Gene: CNOT10 (a.k.a. FLJ12890, FLJ13165, DKFZp434K115)
  Cloning method: Unknown
Terms and licenses: Academic/Nonprofit Terms; Industry Terms: Not Available to Industry
Depositor comments: sequence given by NCBI: NM_015442.1. Plasmids from this collection were made available to the research community and donated after the lab closed. Please note that the sequence provided by the depositing laboratory may be theoretical/predicted or based on Sanger sequencing results. There may be discrepancies between sequencing results obtained by Addgene and the depositor sequence. If an Addgene verified sequence is not available, please contact before placing your order to request that our lab fully sequence the plasmid.
How to cite: pnEA-NpG-HsNot10_1-418_Q was a gift from Elisa Izaurralde (Addgene plasmid # 147291 ; http://n2t.net/addgene:147291 ; RRID:Addgene_147291)
